Addgene plasmid #215855: pSuperCRISPR-sgRNA-RL69-TTTC
Purpose: This plasmid encodes sgRNA that target Renilla luciferase with stretch sequence
Depositing lab: Kumiko Ui-Tei. Depositing organization: The University of Tokyo. Publication: Enhancement of single guide RNA transcription for efficient CRISPR/Cas-based genomic engineering. Ui-Tei K, Maruyama S, Nakano Y. Genome. 2017 Jun;60(6):537-545. doi: 10.1139/gen-2016-0127. Epub 2017 Jan 26. PubMed 28177825.
Backbone
  Vector backbone: pSuper.retro.puro
  Vector type: Mammalian Expression, Retroviral
  Selectable markers: Puromycin
Growth in bacteria
  Bacterial resistance: Ampicillin, 100 μg/mL
  Growth temperature: 37°C
  Growth strain: NEB Stable
  Copy number: High Copy
Gene/Insert
  Gene/Insert name: sgRNA-RL69 with TTTC stretch
  gRNA/shRNA sequence: Unspecified
  Species: Other
  Cloning method: Restriction Enzyme; 5′ cloning site Unknown (unknown if destroyed)
Terms and licenses: Academic/Nonprofit Terms; Industry Terms: Not Available to Industry
How to cite: pSuperCRISPR-sgRNA-RL69-TTTC was a gift from Kumiko Ui-Tei (Addgene plasmid # 215855 ; http://n2t.net/addgene:215855 ; RRID:Addgene_215855)
