[The description below was written by a language model from this plasmid's Addgene catalogue record and pLannotate feature annotations shown in this document.]
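Description:
pSuperCRISPR-sgRNA-RL69-TTTC is a 6.4 kb mammalian expression and retroviral vector built on pSuper.retro.puro, adapted to express a single guide RNA rather than the short hairpin RNAs this backbone was originally designed for. It is propagated in E. coli through a high-copy ColE1/pUC-type origin with ampicillin selection from the β-lactamase gene. Several short backbone remnants (lac promoter/operator, and fragments of lacI, lacZα, rop, bom, TcR and env) are also annotated but have no evident functional role.

The retroviral unit runs from a murine embryonic stem cell virus 5' LTR through the MESV Ψ packaging signal and a truncated, start-codon-less MMLV gag segment to a self-inactivating ΔU3 3' LTR, so the transcript can be packaged when viral proteins are supplied in trans, and LTR promoter activity is lost after integration. Within this unit, a human H1 RNA polymerase III promoter, placed in reverse orientation relative to the LTRs, drives the guide followed by the Streptococcus pyogenes Cas9 gRNA scaffold. A mouse PGK promoter separately drives puromycin N-acetyltransferase, allowing selection of transfected or transduced cells. No Cas9 gene is annotated, so the nuclease must come from another source.

The guide, RL69, targets Renilla luciferase and carries a "TTTC stretch" variant. The record does not give the spacer sequence, nor does it say where this stretch lies. The associated work concerns enhancing sgRNA transcription for more efficient CRISPR/Cas engineering, which suggests this plasmid is one of a set comparing sequence variants, with Renilla luciferase as a convenient reporter target.
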