Features (pLannotate 1.2.2; 22 found; start..end, strand, type, name):
    579..920     +  misc_feature   MESV Ψ: packaging signal of murine embryonic stem cell virus
    987..1403    +  CDS            gag (truncated): truncated Moloney murine leukemia virus (MMLV) gag gene lacking the start codon
   1420..1446    -  misc_feature   MCS (fragment): pBluescript multiple cloning site
   1453..1528    -  misc_RNA       gRNA scaffold: guide RNA scaffold for the Streptococcus pyogenes CRISPR/Cas9 system
   1557..1771    -  promoter       H1 promoter: human H1 RNA promoter
   1782..2281    +  promoter       PGK promoter: mouse phosphoglycerate kinase 1 promoter
   2306..2905    +  CDS            PuroR: puromycin N-acetyltransferase; pac from Streptomyces alboniger; confers resistance to puromycin
   3004..3038    +  LTR            3' LTR (ΔU3) (fragment): self-inactivating 3' long terminal repeat (LTR) from Moloney murine leukemia virus
   3035..3329    +  LTR            3' LTR (ΔU3) (fragment): self-inactivating 3' long terminal repeat (LTR) from Moloney murine leukemia virus
   3491..3507    -  protein_bind   lac operator: The lac repressor binds to the lac operator to inhibit transcription in E. coli. This inhibition can be relieved by adding lactose or isopropyl-β-D-thiogalactopyranoside (IPTG). lac repressor encoded by lacI
   3515..3545    -  promoter       lac promoter: promoter for the E. coli lac operon
   3560..3581    -  protein_bind   CAP binding site: CAP binding activates transcription in the presence of cAMP. E. coli catabolite activator protein
   3594..3686    -  CDS            lacI (fragment): lac repressor; lacI; The lac repressor binds to the lac operator to inhibit transcription in E. coli. This inhibition can be relieved by adding lactose or isopropyl-β-D-thiogalactopyranoside (IPTG).
   3869..4457    -  rep_origin     ori: high-copy-number ColE1/pMB1/pBR322/pUC origin of replication
   4628..5488    -  CDS            AmpR: β-lactamase; bla; confers resistance to ampicillin, carbenicillin, and related antibiotics
   5489..5593    -  promoter       AmpR promoter: bla
   5688..5723    +  CDS            rop (fragment): Rop protein, which maintains plasmids at low copy number; rop
   5825..5924    +  misc_feature   bom (fragment): basis of mobility region from pBR322
   5930..6079    -  CDS            lacZα (fragment): LacZα fragment of β-galactosidase; lacZ fragment
   6079..6280    -  CDS            TcR (fragment): tetracycline efflux protein; tet; confers resistance to tetracycline
   6281..6379    +  CDS            env (fragment): murine leukemia virus gPr80 envelope polyprotein precursor; env; proteolytically cleaved into gp70SU and p15TM subunits
   6421..515     +  LTR            5' LTR (across the origin): 5' long terminal repeat from murine embryonic stem cell virus
>Addgene plasmid #215855 | pSuperCRISPR-sgRNA-RL69-TTTC | addgene full sequence | sequence record 430708 | Addgene NGS Result
TGAAAGACCCCACCTGTAGGTTTGGCAAGCTAGCTTAAGTAACGCCATTTTGCAAGGCATGGAAAATACA
TAACTGAGAATAGAGAAGTTCAGATCAAGGTTAGGAACAGAGAGACAGCAGAATATGGGCCAAACAGGAT
ATCTGTGGTAAGCAGTTCCTGCCCCGGCTCAGGGCCAAGAACAGATGGTCCCCAGATGCGGTCCCGCCCT
CAGCAGTTTCTAGAGAACCATCAGATGTTTCCAGGGTGCCCCAAGGACCTGAAATGACCCTGTGCCTTAT
TTGAACTAACCAATCAGTTCGCTTCTCGCTTCTGTTCGCGCGCTTCTGCTCCCCGAGCTCAATAAAAGAG
CCCACAACCCCTCACTCGGCGCGCCAGTCCTCCGATAGACTGCGTCGCCCGGGTACCCGTATTCCCAATA
AAGCCTCTTGCTGTTTGCATCCGAATCGTGGACTCGCTGATCCTTGGGAGGGTCTCCTCAGATTGATTGA
CTGCCCACCTCGGGGGTCTTTCATTTGGAGGTTCCACCGAGATTTGGAGACCCCTGCCCAGGGACCACCG
ACCCCCCCGCCGGGAGGTAAGCTGGCCAGCGGTCGTTTCGTGTCTGTCTCTGTCTTTGTGCGTGTTTGTG
CCGGCATCTAATGTTTGCGCCTGCGTCTGTACTAGTTAGCTAACTAGCTCTGTATCTGGCGGACCCGTGG
TGGAACTGACGAGTTCTGAACACCCGGCCGCAACCCTGGGAGACGTCCCAGGGACTTTGGGGGCCGTTTT
TGTGGCCCGACCTGAGGAAGGGAGTCGATGTGGAATCCGACCCCGTCAGGATATGTGGTTCTGGTAGGAG
ACGAGAACCTAAAACAGTTCCCGCCTCCGTCTGAATTTTTGCTTTCGGTTTGGAACCGAAGCCGCGCGTC
TTGTCTGCTGCAGCGCTGCAGCATCGTTCTGTGTTGTCTCTGTCTGACTGTGTTTCTGTATTTGTCTGAA
AATTAGGGCCAGACTGTTACCACTCCCTTAAGTTTGACCTTAGGTCACTGGAAAGATGTCGAGCGGATCG
CTCACAACCAGTCGGTAGATGTCAAGAAGAGACGTTGGGTTACCTTCTGCTCTGCAGAATGGCCAACCTT
TAACGTCGGATGGCCGCGAGACGGCACCTTTAACCGAGACCTCATCACCCAGGTTAAGATCAAGGTCTTT
TCACCTGGCCCGCATGGACACCCAGACCAGGTCCCCTACATCGTGACCTGGGAAGCCTTGGCTTTTGACC
CCCCTCCCTGGGTCAAGCCCTTTGTACACCCTAAGCCTCCGCCTCCTCTTCCTCCATCCGCCCCGTCTCT
CCCCCTTGAACCTCCTCGTTCGACCCCGCCTCGATCCTCCCTTTATCCAGCCCTCACTCCTTCTCTAGGC
GCCGGAATTAGATCGATCTCTCGAGGTCGACGGTATCGATAAGCTTAAAAAAGCACCGACTCGGTGCCAC
TTTTTCAAGTTGATAACGGACTAGCCTTATTTCAACTTGCTATTTCTAGCTCTGAAACGCACGTTCATTT
GCTTGCAGCGGGATCTGTGGTCTCATACAGAACTTATAAGATTCCCAAATCCAAAGACATTTCACGTTTA
TGGTGATTTCCCAGAACACATAGCGACATGCAAATATTGCAGGGCGCCACTCCCCTGTCCCTCACAGCCA
TCTTCCTGCCAGGGCGCACGCGCGCTGGGTGTTCCCGCCTAGTGACACTGGGCCCGCGATTCCTTGGAGC
GGGTTGATGACGTCAGCGTTCGAATTCTACCGGGTAGGGGAGGCGCTTTTCCCAAGGCAGTCTGGAGCAT
GCGCTTTAGCAGCCCCGCTGGGCACTTGGCGCTACACAAGTGGCCTCTGGCCTCGCACACATTCCACATC
CACCGGTAGGCGCCAACCGGCTCCGTTCTTTGGTGGCCCCTTCGCGCCACCTTCTACTCCTCCCCTAGTC
AGGAAGTTCCCCCCCGCCCCGCAGCTCGCGTCGTGCAGGACGTGACAAATGGAAGTAGCACGTCTCACTA
GTCTCGTGCAGATGGACAGCACCGCTGAGCAATGGAAGCGGGTAGGCCTTTGGGGCAGCGGCCAATAGCA
GCTTTGCTCCTTCGCTTTCTGGGCTCAGAGGCTGGGAAGGGGTGGGTCCGGGGGCGGGCTCAGGGGCGGG
CTCAGGGGCGGGGCGGGCGCCCGAAGGTCCTCCGGAGGCCCGGCATTCTGCACGCTTCAAAAGCGCACGT
CTGCCGCGCTGTTCTCCTCTTCCTCATCTCCGGGCCTTTCGACCTGCAGCCCAAGCTAGCTTACCATGAC
CGAGTACAAGCCCACGGTGCGCCTCGCCACCCGCGACGACGTCCCCAGGGCCGTACGCACCCTCGCCGCC
GCGTTCGCCGACTACCCCGCCACGCGCCACACCGTCGATCCGGACCGCCACATCGAGCGGGTCACCGAGC
TGCAAGAACTCTTCCTCACGCGCGTCGGGCTCGACATCGGCAAGGTGTGGGTCGCGGACGACGGCGCCGC
GGTGGCGGTCTGGACCACGCCGGAGAGCGTCGAAGCGGGGGCGGTGTTCGCCGAGATCGGCCCGCGCATG
GCCGAGTTGAGCGGTTCCCGGCTGGCCGCGCAGCAACAGATGGAAGGCCTCCTGGCGCCGCACCGGCCCA
AGGAGCCCGCGTGGTTCCTGGCCACCGTCGGCGTCTCGCCCGACCACCAGGGCAAGGGTCTGGGCAGCGC
CGTCGTGCTCCCCGGAGTGGAGGCGGCCGAGCGCGCCGGGGTGCCCGCCTTCCTGGAGACCTCCGCGCCC
CGCAACCTCCCCTTCTACGAGCGGCTCGGCTTCACCGTCACCGCCGACGTCGAGGTGCCCGAAGGACCGC
GCACCTGGTGCATGACCCGCAAGCCCGGTGCCTGACGCCCGCCCCACGACCCGCAGCGCCCGACCGAAAG
GAGCGCACGACCCCATGCATCGATAAAATAAAAGATTTTATTTAGTCTCCAGAAAAAGGGGGGAATGAAA
GACCCCACCTGTAGGTTTGGCAAGCTAGAGAACCATCAGATGTTTCCAGGGTGCCCCAAGGACCTGAAAT
GACCCTGTGCCTTATTTGAACTAACCAATCAGTTCGCTTCTCGCTTCTGTTCGCGCGCTTCTGCTCCCCG
AGCTCAATAAAAGAGCCCACAACCCCTCACTCGGCGCGCCAGTCCTCCGATAGACTGCGTCGCCCGGGTA
CCCGTGTATCCAATAAACCCTCTTGCAGTTGCATCCGACTTGTGGTCTCGCTGTTCCTTGGGAGGGTCTC
CTCTGAGTGATTGACTACCCGTCAGCGGGGGTCTTTCATGGGTAACAGTTTCTTGAAGTTGGAGAACAAC
ATTCTGAGGGTAGGAGTCGAATATTAAGTAATCCTGACTCAATTAGCCACTGTTTTGAATCCACATACTC
CAATACTCCTGAAATAGTTCATTATGGACAGCGCAGAAAGAGCTGGGGAGAATTGTGAAATTGTTATCCG
CTCACAATTCCACACAACATACGAGCCGGAAGCATAAAGTGTAAAGCCTGGGGTGCCTAATGAGTGAGCT
AACTCACATTAATTGCGTTGCGCTCACTGCCCGCTTTCCAGTCGGGAAACCTGTCGTGCCAGCTGCATTA
ATGAATCGGCCAACGCGCGGGGAGAGGCGGTTTGCGTATTGGGCGCTCTTCCGCTTCCTCGCTCACTGAC
TCGCTGCGCTCGGTCGTTCGGCTGCGGCGAGCGGTATCAGCTCACTCAAAGGCGGTAATACGGTTATCCA
CAGAATCAGGGGATAACGCAGGAAAGAACATGTGAGCAAAAGGCCAGCAAAAGGCCAGGAACCGTAAAAA
GGCCGCGTTGCTGGCGTTTTTCCATAGGCTCCGCCCCCCTGACGAGCATCACAAAAATCGACGCTCAAGT
CAGAGGTGGCGAAACCCGACAGGACTATAAAGATACCAGGCGTTTCCCCCTGGAAGCTCCCTCGTGCGCT
CTCCTGTTCCGACCCTGCCGCTTACCGGATACCTGTCCGCCTTTCTCCCTTCGGGAAGCGTGGCGCTTTC
TCATAGCTCACGCTGTAGGTATCTCAGTTCGGTGTAGGTCGTTCGCTCCAAGCTGGGCTGTGTGCACGAA
CCCCCCGTTCAGCCCGACCGCTGCGCCTTATCCGGTAACTATCGTCTTGAGTCCAACCCGGTAAGACACG
ACTTATCGCCACTGGCAGCAGCCACTGGTAACAGGATTAGCAGAGCGAGGTATGTAGGCGGTGCTACAGA
GTTCTTGAAGTGGTGGCCTAACTACGGCTACACTAGAAGAACAGTATTTGGTATCTGCGCTCTGCTGAAG
CCAGTTACCTTCGGAAAAAGAGTTGGTAGCTCTTGATCCGGCAAACAAACCACCGCTGGTAGCGGTGGTT
TTTTTGTTTGCAAGCAGCAGATTACGCGCAGAAAAAAAGGATCTCAAGAAGATCCTTTGATCTTTTCTAC
GGGGTCTGACGCTCAGTGGAACGAAAACTCACGTTAAGGGATTTTGGTCATGAGATTATCAAAAAGGATC
TTCACCTAGATCCTTTTAAATTAAAAATGAAGTTTTAAATCAATCTAAAGTATATATGAGTAAACTTGGT
CTGACAGTTACCAATGCTTAATCAGTGAGGCACCTATCTCAGCGATCTGTCTATTTCGTTCATCCATAGT
TGCCTGACTCCCCGTCGTGTAGATAACTACGATACGGGAGGGCTTACCATCTGGCCCCAGTGCTGCAATG
ATACCGCGAGACCCACGCTCACCGGCTCCAGATTTATCAGCAATAAACCAGCCAGCCGGAAGGGCCGAGC
GCAGAAGTGGTCCTGCAACTTTATCCGCCTCCATCCAGTCTATTAATTGTTGCCGGGAAGCTAGAGTAAG
TAGTTCGCCAGTTAATAGTTTGCGCAACGTTGTTGCCATTGCTACAGGCATCGTGGTGTCACGCTCGTCG
TTTGGTATGGCTTCATTCAGCTCCGGTTCCCAACGATCAAGGCGAGTTACATGATCCCCCATGTTGTGCA
AAAAAGCGGTTAGCTCCTTCGGTCCTCCGATCGTTGTCAGAAGTAAGTTGGCCGCAGTGTTATCACTCAT
GGTTATGGCAGCACTGCATAATTCTCTTACTGTCATGCCATCCGTAAGATGCTTTTCTGTGACTGGTGAG
TACTCAACCAAGTCATTCTGAGAATAGTGTATGCGGCGACCGAGTTGCTCTTGCCCGGCGTCAATACGGG
ATAATACCGCGCCACATAGCAGAACTTTAAAAGTGCTCATCATTGGAAAACGTTCTTCGGGGCGAAAACT
CTCAAGGATCTTACCGCTGTTGAGATCCAGTTCGATGTAACCCACTCGTGCACCCAACTGATCTTCAGCA
TCTTTTACTTTCACCAGCGTTTCTGGGTGAGCAAAAACAGGAAGGCAAAATGCCGCAAAAAAGGGAATAA
GGGCGACACGGAAATGTTGAATACTCATACTCTTCCTTTTTCAATATTATTGAAGCATTTATCAGGGTTA
TTGTCTCATGAGCGGATACATATTTGAATGTATTTAGAAAAATAAACAAATAGGGGTTCCGCGCACATTT
CCCCGAAAAGTGCCACCTGACGTCTAAGAAACCATTATTATCATGACATTAACCTATAAAAATAGGCGTA
TCACGAGGCCCTTTCGTCTCGCGCGTTTCGGTGATGACGGTGAAAACCTCTGACACATGCAGCTCCCGGA
GACGGTCACAGCTTGTCTGTAAGCGGATGCCGGGAGCAGACAAGCCCGTCAGGGCGCGTCAGCGGGTGTT
GGCGGGTGTCGGGGCTGGCTTAACTATGCGGCATCAGAGCAGATTGTACTGAGAGTGCACCATATGCGGT
GTGAAATACCGCACAGATGCGTAAGGAGAAAATACCGCATCAGGCGCCATTCGCCATTCAGGCTGCGCAA
CTGTTGGGAAGGGCGATCGGTGCGGGCCTCTTCGCTATTACGCCAGCTGGCGAAAGGGGGATGTGCTGCA
AGGCGATTAAGTTGGGTAACGCCAGGGTTTTCCCAGTCACGACGTTGTAAAACGACGGCGCAAGGAATGG
TGCATGCAAGGAGATGGCGCCCAACAGTCCCCCGGCCACGGGGCCTGCCACCATACCCACGCCGAAACAA
GCGCTCATGAGCCCGAAGTGGCGAGCCCGATCTTCCCCATCGGTGATGTCGGCGATATAGGCGCCAGCAA
CCGCACCTGTGGCGCCGGTGATGCCGGCCACGATGCGTCCGGCGTAGAGGCGATTAGTCCAATTTGTTAA
AGACAGGATATCAGTGGTCCAGGCTCTAGTTTTGACTCAACAATATCACCAGCTGAAGCCTATAGAGTAC
GAGCCATAGATAAAATAAAAGATTTTATTTAGTCTCCAGAAAAAGGGGGGAA
